>Addgene plasmid #176199 | pBH31(gfcD) | addgene full sequence | sequence record 345146 | Addgene NGS Result
GGATAACAATTCCCCTCTAGAAATAATTTTGTTTAACTTTAAGAAGGAGATATACATATGAAATACCTGC
TGCCGACCGCTGCTGCTGGTCTGCTGCTCCTCGCTGCCCAGCCGGCGATGGCCCACCATCATCATCATCA
TTCTTCTGGTGTAGATCTGGGTACCGAGAACCTGTACTTCCAATCCAATGCCGAAGTATTAACCTACCCG
GATCCGCTGGGGTCGTCGCAATCAGACTTTGGCGGCACAGGATTGTTGCAGATGCCAAATGCGCGCATCG
CACCGGAAGGTGAATTCAGCGTCAACTACCGGGATAACGATCAATACCGTTTCTACTCCACGTCCGTGGC
GCTGTTCCCATGGCTGGAAGGCACCATTCGTTATACGGATGTGCGCACACGCAAATATAGCCAGTGGGAA
GATTTCAGCGGCGATCAGTCATACAAAGACAAATCTTTCGATTTTAAACTTCGCCTGTGGGAAGAAGGTT
ACTTGCTACCGCAAGTGGCGTTTGGTAAACGTGATATTGCTGGTACGGGTCTGTTTGACGGTGAATATTT
GGTGGCCAGCAAGCAAGCGGGGCCATTTGATTTCACCCTCGGGATGGCATGGGGCTACGCCGGTAATGCG
GGCAATATTACCAACCCGTTTTGCCGGGTGAGCGATAAATATTGTCATCGTGCAGAGTCTCACGATGCGG
GCGATATCAGCTTTAGCGATATCTTTCGTGGCCCGGCTTCCATCTTTGGCGGCATTGAGTATCAAACGCC
GTGGAATCCCCTGCGTCTGAAACTCGAATACGACGGCAACAATTACCAGAATGATTTCGCTGGCAAACTG
CCTCAGGCAAGCCATTTCAACGTCGGTGCAGTTTATCGCGCTGCCAGCTGGGCAGACCTCAACCTCAGTT
ATGAACGCGGTAACACGTTGATGTTTGGTTTCACTTTACGGACCAATTTCAACGATCTGCGCCCTGCCCT
GCGCGATACGCCAAAACCGGCATATCAACCTGCGCCTGAATCTGAAGGATTGCAGTACACCACGGTAGCA
AACCAACTTACCGCCCTGAAGTATAACGCGGGCTTTGACGCGCCAGAAATTCAGCTGCGCGATAAGACGC
TGTATATGTCTGGTGAGCAATACAAATACCGTGACTCTCGTGAAGCGGTCGATCGTGCCAACCGGATTCT
GGTGAATAACCTGCCGCAAGGCGTTGAGAAGATTAGCGTGACGCAAAAGCGCGAGCATATGGCGATGGTG
ACTACCGAAACCGACGTAGCCAGCCTGCGCAAACAGCTGGCCGGTACAGCGCCTGGTAAATCAGAGCAAC
TGCAACAACAACGTGTTGAAGCAGAAGATCTTTCTGCCTTTGGTCGGGGCTACCGTATTCGTGAAGATCG
CTTTAGCTACTCTTTCAACCCAACACTTTCACAGTCGCTGGGCGGCCCGGAAGATTTCTATATGTTCCAG
CTGGGGCTGATGTCCAGCGCCCGCTACTGGTTTACCGACCACCTGCTGCTTGATGGCGGTATTTTCACCA
ATATTTACAATAACTACGACAAGTTTAAGTCTTCACTATTACCCGCGGACTCTACCCTCCCCCGCGTGCG
CACGCATATCCGTGACTACGTTCGCAATGACGTTTATCTCAACAACTTGCAGGCGAACTATTTTGCCGAC
TTAGGCAATGGTTTCTATGGCCAGGTGTATGGCGGTTATCTGGAAACGATGTACGCCGGTGTCGGTTCCG
AGCTGCTTTATCGCCCGCTAGATGCCAGCTGGGCGCTGGGTGTGGACGTTAACTACGTGAAGCAACGTGA
CTGGGACAACATGATGCGCTTCACCGATTATTCCACACCCACAGGTTTCGTGACGGCTTACTGGAACCCG
CCGACGCTCAACGGCGTACTGATGAAACTCAGCGTTGGGCAATATCTGGCAAAAGATAAAGGCGCAACGA
TCGACGTCGCCAAACGCTTTGACAGCGGCGTGGCGGTAGGGGTATGGGCGGCAATCAGTAACGTATCTAA
AGATGACTACGGCGAAGGCGGCTTTAGTAAAGGTTTTTATATCTCGATTCCGTTCGACTTGATGACCATT
GGACCTAACCGCAACCGCGCGGTGGTTTCGTGGACACCATTGACGCGTGATGGTGGACAAATGCTGTCAC
GCAAATACCAGCTCTATCCAATGACGGCAGAGCGAGAAGTACCGGTTGGACAATAATAACATTGGAAGTG
GATAACGGATCCGAATTCGAGCTCCGTCGACAAGCTTGCGGCCGCACTCGAGCACCACCACCACCACCAC
TGAGATCCGGCTGCTAACAAAGCCCGAAAGGAAGCTGAGTTGGCTGCTGCCACCGCTGAGCAATAACTAG
CATAACCCCTTGGGGCCTCTAAACGGGTCTTGAGGGGTTTTTTGCTGAAAGGAGGAACTATATCCGGATT
GGCGAATGGG
[124 nt withheld, positions 2461-2584]
C
[91 nt withheld, positions 2586-2676]
AGGGTGATGGTTCACATTAACGCTTACAATTTAGGTGGCACTTTTCGGGGAAATGTGCGCGGAACCCCTA
TTTGTTTATTTTTCTAAATACATTCAAATATGTATCCGCTCATGAGACAATAACCCTGATAAATGCTTCA
ATAATTTGAAAAAGGAAGAGTATGAGTATTCAACATTTCCGTGTCGCCCTTATTCCCTTTTTTGCGGCAT
TTTGCCTTCCTGTTTTTGCTCACCCAGAAACGCTGGTGAAAGTAAAAGATGCTGAAGATCAGTTGGGTGC
ACGAGTGGGTTACATCGAACTGGATCTCAACAGCGGTAAGATCCTTGAGAGTTTTCGCCCCGAAGAACGT
TTTCCAATGATGAGCACTTTTAAAGTTCTGCTATGTGGCGCGGTATTATCCCGTATTGACGCCGGGCAAG
AGCAACTCGGTCGCCGCATACACTATTCTCAGAATGACTTGGTTGAGTACTCACCAGTCACAGAAAAGCA
TCTTACGGATGGCATGACAGTAAGAGAATTATGCAGTGCTGCCATAACCATGAGTGATAACACTGCGGCC
AACTTACTTCTGACAACGATCGGAGGACCGAAGGAGCTAACCGCTTTTTTGCACAACATGGGGGATCATG
TAACTCGCCTTGATCGTTGGGAACCGGAGCTGAATGAAGCCATACCAAACGACGAGCGTGACACCACGAT
GCCTGCAGCAATGGCAACAACGTTGCGCAAACTATTAACTGGCGAACTACTTACTCTAGCTTCCCGGCAA
CAATTAATAGACTGGATGGAGGCGGATAAAGTTGCAGGACCACTTCTGCGCTCGGCCCTTCCGGCTGGCT
GGTTTATTGCTGATAAATCTGGAGCCGGTGAGCGTGGGTCTCGCGGTATCATTGCAGCACTGGGGCCAGA
TGGTAAGCCCTCCCGTATCGTAGTTATCTACACGACGGGGAGTCAGGCAACTATGGATGAACGAAATAGA
CAGATCGCTGAGATAGGTGCCTCACTGATTAAGCATTGGTAACTGTCAGACCAAGTTTACTCATATATAC
TTTAGATTGATTTAAAACTTCATTTTTAATTTAAAAGGATCTAGGTGAAGATCCTTTTTGATAATCTCAT
GACCAAAATCCCTTAACGTGAGTTTTCGTTCCACTGAGCGTCAGACCCCGTAGAAAAGATCAAAGGATCT
TCTTGAGATCCTTTTTTTCTGCGCGTAATCTGCTGCTTGCAAACAAAAAAACCACCGCTACCAGCGGTGG
TTTGTTTGCCGGATCAAGAGCTACCAACTCTTTTTCCGAAGGTAACTGGCTTCAGCAGAGCGCAGATACC
AAATACTGTCCTTCTAGTGTAGCCGTAGTTAGGCCACCACTTCAAGAACTCTGTAGCACCGCCTACATAC
CTCGCTCTGCTAATCCTGTTACCAGTGGCTGCTGCCAGTGGCGATAAGTCGTGTCTTACCGGGTTGGACT
CAAGACGATAGTTACCGGATAAGGCGCAGCGGTCGGGCTGAACGGGGGGTTCGTGCACACAGCCCAGCTT
GGAGCGAACGACCTACACCGAACTGAGATACCTACAGCGTGAGCTATGAGAAAGCGCCACGCTTCCCGAA
GGGAGAAAGGCGGACAGGTATCCGGTAAGCGGCAGGGTCGGAACAGGAGAGCGCACGAGGGAGCTTCCAG
GGGGAAACGCCTGGTATCTTTATAGTCCTGTCGGGTTTCGCCACCTCTGACTTGAGCGTCGATTTTTGTG
ATGCTCGTCAGGGGGGCGGAGCCTATGGAAAAACGCCAGCAACGCGGCCTTTTTACGGTTCCTGGCCTTT
TGCTGGCCTTTTGCTCACATGTTCTTTCCTGCGTTATCCCCTGATTCTGTGGATAACCGTATTACCGCCT
TTGAGTGAGCTGATACCGCTCGCCGCAGCCGAACGACCGAGCGCAGCGAGTCAGTGAGCGAGGAAGCGGA
AGAGCGCCTGATGCGGTATTTTCTCCTTACGCATCTGTGCGGTATTTCACACCGCAATGGTGCACTCTCA
GTACAATCTGCTCTGATGCCGCATAGTTAAGCCAGTATACACTCCGCTATCGCTACGTGACTGGGTCATG
GCTGCGCCCCGACACCCGCCAACACCCGCTGACGCGCCCTGACGGGCTTGTCTGCTCCCGGCATCCGCTT
ACAGACAAGCTGTGACCGTCTCCGGGAGCTGCATGTGTCAGAGGTTTTCACCGTCATCACCGAAACGCGC
GAGGCAGCTGCGGTAAAGCTCATCAGCGTGGTCGTGAAGCGATTCACAGATGTCTGCCTGTTCATCCGCG
TCCAGCTCGTTGAGTTTCTCCAGAAGCGTTAATGTCTGGCTTCTGATAAAGCGGGCCATGTTAAGGGCGG
TTTTTTCCTGTTTGGTCACTGATGCCTCCGTGTAAGGGGGATTTCTGTTCATGGGGGTAATGATACCGAT
GAAACGAGAGAGGATGCTCACGATACGGGTTACTGATGATGAACATGCCCGGTTACTGGAACGTTGTGAG
GGTAAACAACTGGCGGTATGGATGCGGCGGGACCAGAGAAAAATCACTCAGGGTCAATGCCAGCGCTTCG
TTAATACAGATGTAGGTGTTCCACAGGGTAGCCAGCAGCATCCTGCGATGCAGATCCGGAACATAATGGT
GCAGGGCGCTGACTTCCGCGTTTCCAGACTTTACGAAACACGGAAACCGAAGACCATTCATGTTGTTGCT
CAGGTCGCAGACGTTTTGCAGCAGCAGTCGCTTCACGTTCGCTCGCGTATCGGTGATTCATTCTGCTAAC
CAGTAAGGCAACCCCGCCAGCCTAGCCGGGTCCTCAACGACAGGAGCACGATCATGCGCACCCGTGGGGC
CGCCATGCCGGCGATAATGGCCTGCTTCTCGCCGAAACGTTTGGTGGCGGGACCAGTGACGAAGGCTTGA
GCGAGGGCGTGCAAGATTCCGAATACCGCAAGCGACAGGCCGATCATCGTCGCGCTCCAGCGAAAGCGGT
CCTCGCCGAAAATGACCCAGAGCGCTGCCGGCACCTGTCCTACGAGTTGCATGATAAAGAAGACAGTCAT
AAGTGCGGCGACGATAGTCATGCCCCGCGCCCACCGGAAGGAGCTGACTGGGTTGAAGGCTCTCAAGGGC
ATCGGTCGAGATCCCGGTGCCTAATGAGTGAGCTAACTTACATTAATTGCGTTGCGCTCACTGCCCGCTT
TCCAGTCGGGAAACCTGTCGTGCCAGCTGCATTAATGAATCGGCCAACGCGCGGGGAGAGGCGGTTTGCG
TATTGGGCGCCAGGGTGGTTTTTCTTTTCACCAGTGAGACGGGCAACAGCTGATTGCCCTTCACCGCCTG
GCCCTGAGAGAGTTGCAGCAAGCGGTCCACGCTGGTTTGCCCCAGCAGGCGAAAATCCTGTTTGATGGTG
GTTAACGGCGGGATATAACATGAGCTGTCTTCGGTATCGTCGTATCCCACTACCGAGATATCCGCACCAA
CGCGCAGCCCGGACTCGGTAATGGCGCGCATTGCGCCCAGCGCCATCTGATCGTTGGCAACCAGCATCGC
AGTGGGAACGATGCCCTCATTCAGCATTTGCATGGTTTGTTGAAAACCGGACATGGCACTCCAGTCGCCT
TCCCGTTCCGCTATCGGCTGAATTTGATTGCGAGTGAGATATTTATGCCAGCCAGCCAGACGCAGACGCG
CCGAGACAGAACTTAATGGGCCCGCTAACAGCGCGATTTGCTGGTGACCCAATGCGACCAGATGCTCCAC
GCCCAGTCGCGTACCGTCTTCATGGGAGAAAATAATACTGTTGATGGGTGTCTGGTCAGAGACATCAAGA
AATAACGCCGGAACATTAGTGCAGGCAGCTTCCACAGCAATGGCATCCTGGTCATCCAGCGGATAGTTAA
TGATCAGCCCACTGACGCGTTGCGCGAGAAGATTGTGCACCGCCGCTTTACAGGCTTCGACGCCGCTTCG
TTCTACCATCGACACCACCACGCTGGCACCCAGTTGATCGGCGCGAGATTTAATCGCCGCGACAATTTGC
GACGGCGCGTGCAGGGCCAGACTGGAGGTGGCAACGCCAATCAGCAACGACTGTTTGCCCGCCAGTTGTT
GTGCCACGCGGTTGGGAATGTAATTCAGCTCCGCCATCGCCGCTTCCACTTTTTCCCGCGTTTTCGCAGA
AACGTGGCTGGCCTGGTTCACCACGCGGGAAACGGTCTGATAAGAGACACCGGCATACTCTGCGACATCG
TATAACGTTACTGGTTTCACATTCACCACCCTGAATTGACTCTCTTCCGGGCGCTATCATGCCATACCGC
GAAAGGTTTTGCGCCATTCGATGGTGTCCGGGATCTCGACGCTCTCCCTTATGCGACTCCTGCATTAGGA
AGCAGCCCAGTAGTAGGTTGAGGCCGTTGAGCACCGCCGCCGCAAGGAATGGTGCATGCAAGGAGATGGC
GCCCAACAGTCCCCCGGCCACGGGGCCTGCCACCATACCCACGCCGAAACAAGCGCTCATGAGCCCGAAG
TGGCGAGCCCGATCTTCCCCATCGGTGATGTCGGCGATATAGGCGCCAGCAACCGCACCTGTGGCGCCGG
TGATGCCGGCCACGATGCGTCCGGCGTAGAGGATCGAGATCGATCTCGATCCCGCGAAATTAATACGACT
CACTATAGGGGAATTGTGAGC
Features (pLannotate 1.2.2; 20 found; start..end, strand, type, name):
     28..50      +  RBS            RBS: efficient ribosome binding site from bacteriophage T7 gene 10 (Olins and Rangwala, 1989)
     58..123     +  sig_peptide    pelB signal sequence: leader peptide for secretion; pelB (fragment)
    190..2223    +  CDS            gfcD: GFCD_ECOLI - Also known as ymcA. Protein inferred from homology: Swiss-Prot protein existence level 3. From Escherichia coli (strain K12).
   2293..2310    +  CDS            9xHis (fragment): 9xHis affinity tag
   2320..2369    +  CDS            SET1 (fragment): solubility-enhancement tag derived from T7 phage gene 10B
   2377..2424    +  terminator     T7 terminator: transcription terminator for bacteriophage T7 RNA polymerase
   2461..2691    +  rep_origin     f1 ori (fragment) (sequence partly withheld): f1 bacteriophage origin of replication; arrow indicates direction of (+) strand synthesis
   2734..2837    +  promoter       AmpR promoter: bla
   2838..3698    +  CDS            AmpR: β-lactamase; bla; confers resistance to ampicillin, carbenicillin, and related antibiotics
   3869..4457    +  rep_origin     ori: high-copy-number ColE1/pMB1/pBR322/pUC origin of replication
   4643..4782    -  misc_feature   bom: basis of mobility region from pBR322
   4884..5075    -  CDS            rop: Rop protein, which maintains plasmids at low copy number; rop
   5092..5472    +  CDS            YPB1_ECOLX: Protein predicted: Swiss-Prot protein existence level 4. From Escherichia coli.
   5544..5835    -  CDS            TcR (fragment): tetracycline efflux protein; tet; confers resistance to tetracycline
   5850..5871    -  protein_bind   CAP binding site: CAP binding activates transcription in the presence of cAMP. E. coli catabolite activator protein
   5884..6966    -  CDS            lacI: lac repressor; lacI; The lac repressor binds to the lac operator to inhibit transcription in E. coli. This inhibition can be relieved by adding lactose or isopropyl-β-D-thiogalactopyranoside (IPTG).
   6967..7044    -  promoter       lacI promoter: lacI
   7052..7331    -  CDS            TcR (fragment): tetracycline efflux protein; tet; confers resistance to tetracycline
   7357..7375    +  promoter       T7 promoter: promoter for bacteriophage T7 RNA polymerase
   7376..13      +  protein_bind   lac operator (across the origin): The lac repressor binds to the lac operator to inhibit transcription in E. coli. This inhibition can be relieved by adding lactose or isopropyl-β-D-thiogalactopyranoside (IPTG). lac repressor encoded by lacI
