[The description below was written by a language model from this plasmid's Addgene catalogue record and pLannotate feature annotations shown in this document.]
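Description:
pBH31(gfcD) is a 7.4 kb bacterial expression plasmid built on the pBH31 backbone, a pET-style T7 vector, for producing the Escherichia coli group 4 capsule protein GfcD (also called YmcA) with an export signal. It is maintained in E. coli through a ColE1/pMB1-type origin accompanied by the bom site and the rop gene, which moderates copy number (the record lists copy number as unknown). Selection is with ampicillin via the bla β-lactamase gene. A partial f1 origin and remnant fragments of a tetracycline resistance gene are also annotated but are backbone leftovers rather than functional markers.

The expression cassette consists of a T7 promoter followed by a lac operator, the strong T7 gene 10 ribosome binding site, the fusion open reading frame and a T7 terminator. A plasmid-borne lacI gene supplies the repressor, so transcription depends on a host providing T7 RNA polymerase and is inducible with IPTG. According to the depositor, the encoded product is a pelC signal sequence, a His6 tag and residues 22–698 of GfcD from enteropathogenic E. coli E2348/69 (O127:H6), inserted by ligation-independent cloning. The native leader is thus replaced by a heterologous one intended to direct the tagged protein to the periplasm. The automated annotation labels the leader as a pelB fragment, which differs from the depositor's pelC designation. It also does not mark the N-terminal His tag, although an unannotated gap lies between the leader and gfcD. A His-tag fragment and a short T7 gene 10-derived segment annotated downstream of gfcD appear to be vector sequence, and the record does not indicate they are part of the product. The construct suits expression and affinity purification of GfcD for studies of capsule assembly at the outer membrane.
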