Addgene plasmid #176199: pBH31(gfcD)
Purpose: Encodes pelC signal sequence followed by His6-GfcD. Should secrete to periplasm
Depositing lab: Mark Saper. Depositing organization: University of Michigan. Publication: Escherichia coli O127 group 4 capsule proteins assemble at the outer membrane. Larson MR, Biddle K, Gorman A, Boutom S, Rosenshine I, Saper MA. PLoS One. 2021 Nov 15;16(11):e0259900. doi: 10.1371/journal.pone.0259900. eCollection 2021. PubMed 34780538.
Backbone
  Vector backbone: pBH31
  Backbone manufacturer: from Dr Frank Collart
  Vector type: Bacterial Expression
Growth in bacteria
  Bacterial resistance: Ampicillin, 100 μg/mL
  Growth temperature: 37°C
  Growth strain: DH5alpha
  Copy number: Unknown
Gene/Insert
  Gene/Insert name: gfcD (alt name: ymcA)
  Species: E. coli E2348/69 O127:H6
  Promoter: T7
  Tag / fusion protein: pelC leader-6xHis (N terminal on insert)
  Cloning method: Ligation Independent Cloning
  Sequencing primers: 5′ T7; 3′ T7 Terminator TATGCTAGTTATTGCTCAG
Terms and licenses: Academic/Nonprofit Terms; Industry Terms: Not Available to Industry
Depositor comments: encodes (pelC signal sequence)-His6-GfcD(22-698)
How to cite: pBH31(gfcD) was a gift from Mark Saper (Addgene plasmid # 176199 ; http://n2t.net/addgene:176199 ; RRID:Addgene_176199)
